Addgene plasmid #55231: mAzurite-Cx43-7
Purpose: Localization: Gap Junctions, Excitation: 384, Emission: 450
Depositing lab: Michael Davidson. Depositing organization: Florida State University, Tallahassee.
Backbone
  Vector backbone: mAzurite
  Backbone size w/o insert (bp): 4750
  Vector type: Mammalian Expression
  Selectable markers: Neomycin (select with G418)
Growth in bacteria
  Bacterial resistance: Kanamycin, 50 μg/mL
  Growth temperature: 37°C
  Growth strain: DH5alpha
  Copy number: High Copy
Gene/Insert
  Gene/Insert name: Cx43 (alt names: Rat Alpha-1 Connexin 43; NM_012567.2)
  Species: R. norvegicus (rat)
  Promoter: CMV
  Tag / fusion protein: mAzurite (C terminal on backbone)
  Cloning method: Unknown
  Sequencing primers: 5′ CMV-F; 3′ SV40pA-R
Terms and licenses: Academic/Nonprofit Terms; Industry Terms
Depositor comments: R. norvegicus (rat) Alpha-1 Connexin 43. Excitation = 384; Emission = 450
How to cite: mAzurite-Cx43-7 was a gift from Michael Davidson (Addgene plasmid # 55231 ; http://n2t.net/addgene:55231 ; RRID:Addgene_55231)
