[The description below was written by a language model from this plasmid's Addgene catalogue record.]
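Description:
mAzurite-Cx43-7 is a mammalian expression plasmid that produces rat alpha-1 connexin 43 (Cx43) fused to the blue fluorescent protein mAzurite. It is built on an mAzurite backbone of about 4.75 kb (without the insert). In bacteria it is maintained as a high-copy plasmid under kanamycin selection, and a neomycin resistance marker allows G418 selection of transfected mammalian cells. The record does not include a feature table, so the origin of replication and the promoters driving the resistance marker are not stated. The listed 3′ sequencing primer implies an SV40 polyadenylation signal downstream of the coding region.

Expression of the fusion is driven by the CMV promoter, a strong constitutive promoter in most mammalian cell lines. The mAzurite tag is supplied by the backbone and sits at the C terminus of Cx43. The "7" in the name may refer to the linker between the two parts, but the record does not explain it, and the cloning method is listed as unknown. Connexin 43 is a gap junction channel subunit that assembles into hemichannels, which dock between adjacent cells and cluster into junctional plaques. The fusion therefore serves as a fluorescent localization marker for gap junctions, which is the stated purpose of the construct. The reported spectral values are excitation at 384 nm and emission at 450 nm, placing the signal in the blue channel. This makes it suitable for imaging gap junctions in transfected cells, in principle alongside green or red fluorescent markers.
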