>Addgene plasmid #55231 | mAzurite-Cx43-7 | depositor partial sequence | sequence record 85636 | insert sequence
TCAGATCCGCTAGCGCTACCGGATCAGTCTCGAGCTCAAGCTTCGAATTCGGCAGCACTTTTCTTTCATT
GGGGGGAAGGCGTGAGGAAAGTACCAAACAGCAGCAGACTTTTAAACTTTAAACAGACAGGTCTGAGAGC
CTGAACTCTCATTTTTCCTTTGACTTCAGCCTCCAAGGAGTTCCACCAACTTTGGCGCGCCGGCTTCACT
TTCATTAAGTGAAAGAGAGGTGCCCAGACATGGGTGACTGGAGTGCCTTGGGGAAGCTTCTGGACAAGGT
CCAAGCCTACTCCACCGCTGGAGGGAAGGTGTGGCTGTCAGTGCTCTTCATATTCAGAATCCTGCTCCTG
GGGACAGCTGTTGAGTCAGCTTGGGGTGATGAACAGTCTGCCTTTCGCTGTAACACTCAACAACCTGGCT
GCGAAAACGTCTGCTATGACAAGTCCTTCCCCATCTCTCACGTGCGCTTCTGGGTCCTTCAGATCATATT
CGTGTCTGTGCCCACACTCCTGTACTTGGCCCATGTGTTCTATGTGATGAGGAAGGAAGAGAAGCTAAAC
AAGAAAGAAGAGGAGCTCAAAGTGGCCCAGACTGACGGGGTCAACGTGGAGATGCACCTGAAGCAGATTG
AAATCAAGAAGTTCAAGTACGGGATTGAAGAGCACGGCAAGGTGAAAATGAGGGGCGGCTTGCTGAGAAC
CTACATCATCAGCATCCTCTTCAAGTCTGTCTTCGAGGTGGCCTTCCTGCTCATCCAGTGGTACATCTAT
GGGTTCAGCTTGAGCGCGGTCTACACCTGCAAGAGAGATCCCTGCCCCCACCAGGTAGACTGCTTCCTCT
CACGTCCCACGGAGAAAACCATCTTCATCATCTTCATGCTGGTGGTGTCCTTGGTGTCTCTCGCTTTGAA
CATCATTGAGCTCTTCTACGTCTTCTTCAAAGGCGTTAAGGATCGCGTGAAGGGAAGAAGCGATCCTTAC
CACGCCACCACTGGCCCACTGAGCCCATCAAAAGACTGCGGATCTCCAAAATACGCCTACTTCAATGGCT
GCTCCTCACCAACGGCTCCACTCTCGCCTATGTCTCCTCCTGGGTACAAGCTGGTTACTGGTGACAGAAA
CAATTCCTCGTGCCGCAATTACAACAAGCAAGCTAGCGAGCAAAACTGGGCGAACTACAGCGCAGAGCAA
AATCGCATGGGGCAGGCCGGAAGCACCATCTCCAACTCGCACGCCCAGCCGTTCGATTTCCCCGACGACA
ACCAGAATGCCAAAAAAGTTGCTGCTGGACATGAACTCCAGCCATTAGCCATCGTGGACCAACGACCTTC
CAGCAGAGCCAGCAGCCGCGCCAGCAGCAGGCCTCGGCCTGATGACCTGGAGATTGCGGATCCACCGGTC
GCCACCATGGTGAGCAAGGGCGAGGAGCTGTTCACCGGGGTGGTGCCCATCCTGGTCGAGCTGGACGGCG
ACGTAAACGGCCACAAGTTCAGCGTGTCCGGCGAGGGCGAGGGCGATGCCACCTACGGCAAGCTGACCCT
GAAGTTCATCTGCACCACCGGCAAGCTGCCCGTGCCCTGGCCCACCCTCGTGACCACCCTGAGCCACGGC
GTGCAGTGCTTCAGCCGCTACCCCGACCACATGAAGCAGCACGACTTCTTCAAGTCCGCCATGCCCGAAG
GCTACGTCCAGGAGCGCACCATCTTCTTCAAGGACGACGGCAACTACAAGACCCGCGCCGAGGTGAAGTT
CGAGGGCGACACCCTGGTGAACCGCATCGAGCTGAAGGGCATCGACTTCAAGGAGGACGGCAACATCCTG
GGGCACAAGCTGGAGTACAACTTCAACAGCCACAACATCTATATCATGGCCGACAAGCAGAAGAACGGCA
TCAAGGTGAACTTCAAGATCCGCCACAACATCGAGGACGGCAGCGTGCAGCTCGCCGACCACTACCAGCA
GAACACCCCCATCGGCGACGGCCCCGTGCTGCTGCCCGACAACCACTACCTGAGCACCCAGTCCAAGCTG
AGCAAAGACCCCAACGAGAAGCGCGATCACATGGTCCTGCTGGAGTTCCGCACCGCCGCCGGGATCACTC
ACGGCATGGACGAGCTGTACAAGTAAGCGGCCGCGACTCTAGATCATAATCAGCCATACCACATTGTAGA
